Addgene plasmid #228026: pFa6-TID-FKBP-NLS-3HA-KanMX6
Purpose: To integrate TID-FKBP-NLS fusion at yeast promoter; yeast BioID with KanMX6 marker
Depositing lab: Joseph Reese. Depositing organization: Pennsylvania State University. Publication: Characterization of BioID tagging systems in budding yeast and exploring the interactome of the Ccr4-Not complex. Pfannenstein J, Tyryshkin M, Gulden ME, Doud EH, Mosley AL, Reese JC. G3 (Bethesda). 2024 Sep 13:jkae221. doi: 10.1093/g3journal/jkae221. PubMed 39271111.
Backbone
  Vector backbone: pFa6
  Vector type: Yeast Expression
  Selectable markers: KanMX6 (select with G418)
Growth in bacteria
  Bacterial resistance: Ampicillin, 100 μg/mL
  Growth temperature: 37°C
  Growth strain: DH5alpha
  Copy number: High Copy
Gene/Insert
  Gene/Insert name: TurboID-FKBP
  Species: Other
  Tag / fusion protein: HA tag (C terminal on insert)
  Cloning method: Ligation Independent Cloning
Terms and licenses: Academic/Nonprofit Terms; Industry Terms: Not Available to Industry
How to cite: pFa6-TID-FKBP-NLS-3HA-KanMX6 was a gift from Joseph Reese (Addgene plasmid # 228026 ; http://n2t.net/addgene:228026 ; RRID:Addgene_228026)
