[The description below was written by a language model from this plasmid's Addgene catalogue record and pLannotate feature annotations shown in this document.]
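Description:
pFa6-TID-FKBP-NLS-3HA-KanMX6 is a pFA6-series yeast tagging and integration plasmid built for proximity-dependent biotinylation (BioID) experiments in budding yeast. It is maintained in E. coli as a high-copy plasmid through a ColE1/pUC-type origin with ampicillin selection (AmpR and its bla promoter). The feature table shows no yeast replication origin, which fits its use as a source of an integrating cassette rather than an episomal expression vector. Short rop, bom and lacI fragments, together with flanking T7 and SP6 promoters, are backbone remnants.

The payload is a single open reading frame. It begins with a birA-derived biotin ligase, annotated by homology to E. coli BirA and identified in the record as TurboID (TID), an engineered promiscuous ligase that biotinylates nearby proteins. This is followed by an FKBP12 domain, which the annotation matches to the F36V "DmrB" variant that binds synthetic ligands not recognised by wild-type FKBP. A C-terminal 3xHA epitope allows detection, and the yeast ADH1 terminator ends the transcript. The name indicates a nuclear localisation signal, but it is not annotated separately; the small gap between the FKBP and 3xHA features is a plausible position for it. No promoter is annotated upstream of the fusion. This agrees with the stated purpose of integrating the cassette at a yeast promoter, so expression would depend on the chromosomal locus. The downstream kanMX module allows integrants to be selected with G418.

The FKBP module suggests ligand-dependent recruitment or dimerisation of the nuclear-targeted ligase, though the record does not state the binding partner or the scheme used. The associated work compares BioID tagging systems in yeast and examines the Ccr4-Not interactome.
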