Features (pLannotate 1.2.2; 13 found; start..end, strand, type, name):
     85..1044    +  CDS            birA: BIRA_ECOLI - Also known as bioR, dhbB. Experimental evidence at protein level: Swiss-Prot protein existence level 1. Acts both as a biotin--[acetyl-CoA-carboxylase] ligase and a biotin-operon repressor. In the presence of ATP, BirA activates biotin to form the BirA-biotinyl-5'-adenylate (BirA-bio-5'-AMP or holoBirA) complex. HoloBirA can either transfer the biotinyl moiety to the biotin carboxyl carrier protein (BCCP) subunit of acetyl-CoA carboxylase, or bind to the biotin operator site and inhibit transcription of the operon. From Escherichia coli (strain K12).
   1069..1389    +  CDS            DmrB: F36V mutant of FK506-binding protein FKBP12 binds synthetic ligands that do not bind wild-type FKBP
   1417..1506    +  CDS            3xHA: three tandem HA epitope tags
   1533..1720    +  terminator     ADH1 terminator: S. cerevisiae ADH1; transcription terminator for the S. cerevisiae alcohol dehydrogenase 1 (ADH1) gene
   1795..3151    +  gene           kanMX: yeast selectable marker conferring kanamycin resistance (Wach et al., 1994)
   3256..3274    -  promoter       T7 promoter: promoter for bacteriophage T7 RNA polymerase
   3296..3349    -  CDS            lacI (fragment): lac repressor; lacI; The lac repressor binds to the lac operator to inhibit transcription in E. coli. This inhibition can be relieved by adding lactose or isopropyl-β-D-thiogalactopyranoside (IPTG).
   3532..4120    -  rep_origin     ori: high-copy-number ColE1/pMB1/pBR322/pUC origin of replication
   4291..5151    -  CDS            AmpR: β-lactamase; bla; confers resistance to ampicillin, carbenicillin, and related antibiotics
   5152..5256    -  promoter       AmpR promoter: bla
   5351..5386    +  CDS            rop (fragment): Rop protein, which maintains plasmids at low copy number; rop
   5488..5539    +  misc_feature   bom (fragment): basis of mobility region from pBR322
   5602..5620    +  promoter       SP6 promoter: promoter for bacteriophage SP6 RNA polymerase
>Addgene plasmid #228026 | pFa6-TID-FKBP-NLS-3HA-KanMX6 | addgene full sequence | sequence record 451859 | Addgene NGS Result
ACGCGGCCGCCAGCTGAAGCTTCGTACGCTGCAGGTCGACGGATCCCCGGGTTAATTAACGCAAGAGATC
CGCCTGTGGCCACGATGAAAGATAACACGGTTCCCTTAAAATTGATAGCCCTTCTTGCCAATGGTGAGTT
TCATTCCGGGGAACAACTTGGCGAAACTCTGGGAATGAGCAGGGCAGCGATTAACAAGCATATCCAAACC
TTGAGAGACTGGGGAGTAGATGTGTTCACCGTGCCTGGTAAAGGTTATTCTTTGCCGGAACCTATCCCTC
TATTAAATGCGAAACAGATACTAGGACAACTGGACGGTGGTAGTGTTGCCGTATTGCCGGTTGTTGACTC
AACCAATCAATACTTGCTGGACAGAATTGGCGAACTTAAAAGCGGTGATGCGTGTATTGCAGAATATCAG
CAAGCAGGGAGAGGCTCAAGAGGTAGGAAATGGTTTTCACCTTTTGGCGCCAATCTTTACTTAAGTATGT
TCTGGCGTTTGAAGAGAGGGCCCGCGGCTATTGGTTTAGGTCCCGTTATCGGGATAGTTATGGCTGAAGC
GCTACGTAAACTTGGGGCCGACAAGGTCAGAGTGAAGTGGCCTAATGATCTATACTTGCAAGATAGAAAG
CTAGCGGGTATCCTGGTGGAGCTAGCGGGAATCACAGGGGACGCTGCCCAAATAGTAATCGGTGCTGGTA
TAAATGTCGCAATGCGTAGAGTCGAGGAATCAGTGGTGAACCAGGGCTGGATCACGTTGCAAGAGGCGGG
CATAAACCTGGACCGTAACACCCTTGCAGCGACCCTAATAAGAGAACTACGTGCTGCATTGGAGCTTTTT
GAGCAGGAGGGCCTGGCTCCGTACCTACCCAGGTGGGAGAAATTAGACAATTTCATAAACCGTCCAGTCA
AACTAATAATTGGAGATAAGGAGATTTTCGGTATTTCTCGTGGGATAGACAAGCAGGGAGCGTTGTTATT
AGAACAGGATGGTGTCATTAAACCTTGGATGGGCGGTGAAATTAGTCTTCGTAGTGCCGAAAAGGCTAGC
GGTTCTGGTGGTGCTAGCGGAGTGCAGGTGGAAACCATCTCCCCAGGAGACGGGCGCACCTTCCCCAAGC
GCGGCCAGACCTGCGTGGTGCACTACACCGGGATGCTTGAAGATGGAAAGAAATTTGATTCCTCCCGGGA
CAGAAACAAGCCCTTTAAGTTTATGCTAGGCAAGCAGGAGGTGATCCGAGGCTGGGAAGAAGGGGTTGCC
CAGATGAGTGTGGGTCAGAGAGCCAAACTGACTATATCTCCAGATTATGCCTATGGTGCCACTGGGCACC
CAGGCATCATCCCACCACATGCCACTCTCGTCTTCGATGTGGAGCTTCTAAAACTGGAAACTCCACCAAA
AAAGAAAAGAAAAGTTTACCCATACGATGTTCCTGACTATGCGGGCTATCCGTATGACGTCCCGGACTAT
GCAGGATCTTATCCATATGACGTTCCAGATTACGCTGCTTGAGGCGCGCCACTTCTAAATAAGCGAATTT
CTTATGATTTATGATTTTTATTATTAAATAAGTTATAAAAAAAATAAGTGTATACAAATTTTAAAGTGAC
TCTTAGGTTTTAAAACGAAAATTCTTATTCTTGAGTAACTCTTTCCTGTAGGTCAGGTTGCTTTCTCAGG
TATAGTATGAGGTCGCTCTTATTGACCACACCTCTACCGGCAGATCCGCTAGGGATAACAGGGTAATATA
GATCTGTTTAGCTTGCCTCGTCCCCGCCGGGTCACCCGGCCAGCGACATGGAGGCCCAGAATACCCTCCT
TGACAGTCTTGACGTGCGCAGCTCAGGGGCATGATGTGACTGTCGCCCGTACATTTAGCCCATACATCCC
CATGTATAATCATTTGCATCCATACATTTTGATGGCCGCACGGCGCGAAGCAAAAATTACGGCTCCTCGC
TGCAGACCTGCGAGCAGGGAAACGCTCCCCTCACAGACGCGTTGAATTGTCCCCACGCCGCGCCCCTGTA
GAGAAATATAAAAGGTTAGGATTTGCCACTGAGGTTCTTCTTTCATATACTTCCTTTTAAAATCTTGCTA
GGATACAGTTCTCACATCACATCCGAACATAAACAACCATGGGTAAGGAAAAGACTCACGTTTCGAGGCC
GCGATTAAATTCCAACATGGATGCTGATTTATATGGGTATAAATGGGCTCGCGATAATGTCGGGCAATCA
GGTGCGACAATCTATCGATTGTATGGGAAGCCCGATGCGCCAGAGTTGTTTCTGAAACATGGCAAAGGTA
GCGTTGCCAATGATGTTACAGATGAGATGGTCAGACTAAACTGGCTGACGGAATTTATGCCTCTTCCGAC
CATCAAGCATTTTATCCGTACTCCTGATGATGCATGGTTACTCACCACTGCGATCCCCGGCAAAACAGCA
TTCCAGGTATTAGAAGAATATCCTGATTCAGGTGAAAATATTGTTGATGCGCTGGCAGTGTTCCTGCGCC
GGTTGCATTCGATTCCTGTTTGTAATTGTCCTTTTAACAGCGATCGCGTATTTCGTCTCGCTCAGGCGCA
ATCACGAATGAATAACGGTTTGGTTGATGCGAGTGATTTTGATGACGAGCGTAATGGCTGGCCTGTTGAA
CAAGTCTGGAAAGAAATGCATAAGCTTTTGCCATTCTCACCGGATTCAGTCGTCACTCATGGTGATTTCT
CACTTGATAACCTTATTTTTGACGAGGGGAAATTAATAGGTTGTATTGATGTTGGACGAGTCGGAATCGC
AGACCGATACCAGGATCTTGCCATCCTATGGAACTGCCTCGGTGAGTTTTCTCCTTCATTACAGAAACGG
CTTTTTCAAAAATATGGTATTGATAATCCTGATATGAATAAATTGCAGTTTCATTTGATGCTCGATGAGT
TTTTCTAATCAGTACTGACAATAAAAAGATTCTTGTTTTCAAGAACTTGTCATTTGTATAGTTTTTTTAT
ATTGTAGTTGTTCTATTTTAATCAAATGTTAGCGTGATTTATATTTTTTTTCGCCTCGACATCATCTGCC
CAGATGCGAAGTTAAGTGCGCAGAAAGTAATATCATGCGTCAATCGTATGTGAATGCTGGTCGCTATACT
GCTGTCGATTCGATACTAACGCCGCCATCCAGTTTAAACGAGCTCGAATTCATCGATGATATCAGATCCA
CTAGTGGCCTATGCGGCCGCGGATCTGCCGGTCTCCCTATAGTGAGTCGTATTAATTTCGATAAGCCAGG
TTAACCTGCATTAATGAATCGGCCAACGCGCGGGGAGAGGCGGTTTGCGTATTGGGCGCTCTTCCGCTTC
CTCGCTCACTGACTCGCTGCGCTCGGTCGTTCGGCTGCGGCGAGCGGTATCAGCTCACTCAAAGGCGGTA
ATACGGTTATCCACAGAATCAGGGGATAACGCAGGAAAGAACATGTGAGCAAAAGGCCAGCAAAAGGCCA
GGAACCGTAAAAAGGCCGCGTTGCTGGCGTTTTTCCATAGGCTCCGCCCCCCTGACGAGCATCACAAAAA
TCGACGCTCAAGTCAGAGGTGGCGAAACCCGACAGGACTATAAAGATACCAGGCGTTTCCCCCTGGAAGC
TCCCTCGTGCGCTCTCCTGTTCCGACCCTGCCGCTTACCGGATACCTGTCCGCCTTTCTCCCTTCGGGAA
GCGTGGCGCTTTCTCATAGCTCACGCTGTAGGTATCTCAGTTCGGTGTAGGTCGTTCGCTCCAAGCTGGG
CTGTGTGCACGAACCCCCCGTTCAGCCCGACCGCTGCGCCTTATCCGGTAACTATCGTCTTGAGTCCAAC
CCGGTAAGACACGACTTATCGCCACTGGCAGCAGCCACTGGTAACAGGATTAGCAGAGCGAGGTATGTAG
GCGGTGCTACAGAGTTCTTGAAGTGGTGGCCTAACTACGGCTACACTAGAAGAACAGTATTTGGTATCTG
CGCTCTGCTGAAGCCAGTTACCTTCGGAAAAAGAGTTGGTAGCTCTTGATCCGGCAAACAAACCACCGCT
GGTAGCGGTGGTTTTTTTGTTTGCAAGCAGCAGATTACGCGCAGAAAAAAAGGATCTCAAGAAGATCCTT
TGATCTTTTCTACGGGGTCTGACGCTCAGTGGAACGAAAACTCACGTTAAGGGATTTTGGTCATGAGATT
ATCAAAAAGGATCTTCACCTAGATCCTTTTAAATTAAAAATGAAGTTTTAAATCAATCTAAAGTATATAT
GAGTAAACTTGGTCTGACAGTTACCAATGCTTAATCAGTGAGGCACCTATCTCAGCGATCTGTCTATTTC
GTTCATCCATAGTTGCCTGACTCCCCGTCGTGTAGATAACTACGATACGGGAGGGCTTACCATCTGGCCC
CAGTGCTGCAATGATACCGCGAGACCCACGCTCACCGGCTCCAGATTTATCAGCAATAAACCAGCCAGCC
GGAAGGGCCGAGCGCAGAAGTGGTCCTGCAACTTTATCCGCCTCCATCCAGTCTATTAATTGTTGCCGGG
AAGCTAGAGTAAGTAGTTCGCCAGTTAATAGTTTGCGCAACGTTGTTGCCATTGCTACAGGCATCGTGGT
GTCACGCTCGTCGTTTGGTATGGCTTCATTCAGCTCCGGTTCCCAACGATCAAGGCGAGTTACATGATCC
CCCATGTTGTGCAAAAAAGCGGTTAGCTCCTTCGGTCCTCCGATCGTTGTCAGAAGTAAGTTGGCCGCAG
TGTTATCACTCATGGTTATGGCAGCACTGCATAATTCTCTTACTGTCATGCCATCCGTAAGATGCTTTTC
TGTGACTGGTGAGTACTCAACCAAGTCATTCTGAGAATAGTGTATGCGGCGACCGAGTTGCTCTTGCCCG
GCGTCAATACGGGATAATACCGCGCCACATAGCAGAACTTTAAAAGTGCTCATCATTGGAAAACGTTCTT
CGGGGCGAAAACTCTCAAGGATCTTACCGCTGTTGAGATCCAGTTCGATGTAACCCACTCGTGCACCCAA
CTGATCTTCAGCATCTTTTACTTTCACCAGCGTTTCTGGGTGAGCAAAAACAGGAAGGCAAAATGCCGCA
AAAAAGGGAATAAGGGCGACACGGAAATGTTGAATACTCATACTCTTCCTTTTTCAATATTATTGAAGCA
TTTATCAGGGTTATTGTCTCATGAGCGGATACATATTTGAATGTATTTAGAAAAATAAACAAATAGGGGT
TCCGCGCACATTTCCCCGAAAAGTGCCACCTGACGTCTAAGAAACCATTATTATCATGACATTAACCTAT
AAAAATAGGCGTATCACGAGGCCCTTTCGTCTCGCGCGTTTCGGTGATGACGGTGAAAACCTCTGACACA
TGCAGCTCCCGGAGACGGTCACAGCTTGTCTGTAAGCGGATGCCGGGAGCAGACAAGCCCGTCAGGGCGC
GTCAGCGGGTGTTGGCGGGTGTCGGGGCTGGCTTAACTATGCGGCATCAGAGCAGATTGTACTGAGAGTG
CACCATATGGACATATTGTCGTTAGAACGCGGCTACAATTAATACATAACCTTATGTATCATACACATAC
GATTTAGGTGACACTATAGA
